Addgene plasmid #247217: IQ-compete reporter (episomal)
Purpose: Single-copy plasmid expressing the IQ-compete reporter (GFP-TCS-Quencher-CL1).
Depositing lab: Johannes Herrmann. Depositing organization: Rheinland-Pfälzische Technische Universität Kaiserslautern. Publication: The IQ-compete assay for measuring mitochondrial protein import efficiencies in living yeast cells. Hoffman Y, Egeler A, Rodl S, Herrmann JM. FEBS Lett. 2025 Oct 25. doi: 10.1002/1873-3468.70206. PubMed 41137490.
Backbone
  Vector backbone: Custom backbone constructed with the MoClo yeast toolkit (YTK)
  Backbone manufacturer: John Dueber, Addgene kit #1000000061
  Total vector size (bp): 5644
  Vector type: Yeast Expression
  Selectable markers: URA3
Growth in bacteria
  Bacterial resistance: Ampicillin, 100 μg/mL
  Growth temperature: 37°C
  Growth strain: DH5alpha
  Copy number: Unknown
Gene/Insert
  Gene/Insert name: GFP-TCS-Quencher-CL1
  Insert size (bp): 900
  Promoter: TEF1
  Cloning method: Golden Gate
  Sequencing primers: 5′ gctcattagaaagaaagcatagc
Terms and licenses: Academic/Nonprofit Terms; Industry Terms: Not Available to Industry
How to cite: IQ-compete reporter (episomal) was a gift from Johannes Herrmann (Addgene plasmid # 247217 ; http://n2t.net/addgene:247217 ; RRID:Addgene_247217)
