[The description below was written by a language model from this plasmid's Addgene catalogue record and pLannotate feature annotations shown in this document.]
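Description:
IQ-compete reporter (episomal) is a 5,644 bp yeast expression plasmid assembled by Golden Gate cloning from parts of the MoClo yeast toolkit. It is a shuttle vector. In E. coli it replicates from a high-copy ColE1/pUC-type origin and is selected with ampicillin through the bla gene and its own promoter. In Saccharomyces cerevisiae it is maintained episomally at roughly single copy by a CEN6/ARS element and selected by uracil prototrophy through a URA3 cassette, which can also be counterselected with 5-FOA.

The payload is a roughly 900 bp fusion, GFP-TCS-Quencher-CL1, driven by the constitutive TEF1 promoter. The feature table places a GFP (S65T) coding sequence directly downstream of the promoter. This is followed by a short segment that the annotation software matched to a fragment of influenza M2, which lies where the quencher portion of the fusion would be expected. The TCS and CL1 elements are not annotated separately, and no terminator is called. The record does not define the abbreviations. CL1 is generally known as a short C-terminal degron that directs proteasomal turnover, and TCS plausibly denotes a protease cleavage site between GFP and the quencher, but neither reading is confirmed here. A short upstream match to yeast MRL1 is probably incidental to the toolkit-derived sequence rather than a functional element.

According to the associated publication title, the reporter is part of the IQ-compete assay, which measures mitochondrial protein import efficiency in living yeast cells using GFP fluorescence as the readout. The record does not explain how the reporter responds to import. The "episomal" label and single-copy design suggest that this version offers low, uniform expression without genomic integration.
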