Features (pLannotate 1.2.2; 10 found; start..end, strand, type, name):
    179..316     +  CDS            MRL1 (fragment): MRL1_YEAST - Experimental evidence at protein level: Swiss-Prot protein existence level 1. Sorting receptor involved in the transport of vacuolar enzymes from the Golgi complex to the vacuole. Involved in the delivery and maturation of PEP4 (vacuolar proteinase A) and PRB1 (vacuolar proteinase B). From Saccharomyces cerevisiae (strain ATCC 204508 / S288c) (Baker's yeast).
    478..885     +  promoter       TEF1 promoter: S. cerevisiae TEF1; promoter for EF-1α
    905..1618    +  CDS            GFP (S65T): GFP (S65T) is a basic (constitutively fluorescent) green fluorescent protein published in 1995, derived from Aequorea victoria.
   1652..1735    +  CDS            M (fragment): M2_I40A0 - Also known as M2. Experimental evidence at protein level: Swiss-Prot protein existence level 1. Forms a proton-selective ion channel that is necessary for the efficient release of the viral genome during virus entry. After attaching to the cell surface, the virion enters the cell by endocytosis. Acidification of the endosome triggers M2 ion channel activity. The influx of protons into virion interior is believed to disrupt interactions between the viral ribonucleoprotein (RNP), matrix protein 1 (M1), and lipid bilayers, thereby freeing the viral genome from interaction with viral pr
   2208..2384    +  promoter       URA3 promoter (fragment): S. cerevisiae URA3
   2385..3188    +  CDS            URA3: orotidine-5'-phosphate decarboxylase, required for uracil biosynthesis; S. cerevisiae URA3; yeast auxotrophic marker, counterselectable with 5-fluoroorotic acid (5-FOA)
   3271..3774    +  misc_feature   CEN/ARS: S. cerevisiae CEN6 centromere fused to an autonomously replicating sequence
   3881..4741    -  CDS            AmpR: β-lactamase; bla; confers resistance to ampicillin, carbenicillin, and related antibiotics
   4742..4846    -  promoter       AmpR promoter: bla
   4949..5537    +  rep_origin     ori: high-copy-number ColE1/pMB1/pBR322/pUC origin of replication
>Addgene plasmid #247217 | IQ-compete reporter (episomal) | addgene full sequence | sequence record 491565 | Addgene NGS Result
CCCTGAATTCGCATCTAGATGGTAGAGCCACAAACAGCCGGTACAAGCAACGATCTCCAGGACCATCTGA
ATCATGCGCGGATGACACGAACTCACGACGGCGATCACAGACATTAACCCACAGTACAGACACTGCGACA
ACGTGGCAATTCGTCGCAATACCGTCTCACTGAACTGGCCGATAATTGCAGACGAACGCCTTGCCAACAG
GGAGTTCTTCAGAGACATGGAGGCTCAAAACGAAATTATTGACAGCCTAGACATCAATAGTCATACAACA
GAAAGCGACCACCCAACTTTGGCTGATAATAGCGTATAAACAATGCATACTTTGTACGTTCAAAATACAA
TGCAGTAGATATATTTATGCATATTACATATAATACATATCACATAGGAAGCAACAGGCGCGTTGGACTT
TTAATTTTCGAGGACCGCGAATCCTTACATCACACCCAATCCCCCACAAGTGATCCCCCACACACCATAG
CTTCAAAATGTTTCTACTCCTTTTTTACTCTTCCAGATTTTCTCGGACTCCGCGCATCGCCGTACCACTT
CAAAACACCCAAGCACAGCATACTAAATTTCCCCTCTTTCTTCCTCTAGGGTGTCGTTAATTACCCGTAC
TAAAGGTTTGGAAAAGAAAAAAGACACCGCCTCGTTTCTTTTTCTTCGTCGAAAAAGGCAATAAAAATTT
TTATCACGTTTCTTTTTCTTGAAAATTTTTTTTTTTGATTTTTTTCTCTTTCGATGACCTCCCATTGATA
TTTAAGTTAATAAACGGTCATCAATTTCTCAAGTTTCAGTTTCATTTTTCTTGTTCTATTACAACTTTTT
TTACTTCTTGCTCATTAGAAAGAAAGCATAGCAATCTAATCTAAGTTTTAATTACAAAAGATCTATGAGT
AAGGGTGAAGAACTTTTCACTGGAGTTGTCCCAATTCTTGTTGAATTAGATGGTGATGTTAATGGGCACA
AATTTTCTGTCAGTGGAGAGGGTGAAGGTGATGCAACATACGGAAAACTTACCCTTAAATTTATTTGCAC
TACTGGAAAACTACCTGTTCCATGGCCAACACTTGTCACTACTTTCACTTATGGTGTTCAATGCTTTTCA
AGATACCCAGATCATATGAAACGGCATGACTTTTTCAAGAGTGCCATGCCCGAAGGTTATGTACAGGAAA
GAACTATATTTTTCAAAGATGACGGGAACTACAAGACACGTGCTGAAGTCAAGTTTGAAGGTGATACCCT
TGTTAATAGAATCGAGTTAAAAGGTATTGATTTTAAAGAAGATGGAAACATTCTTGGACACAAATTGGAA
TACAACTATAACTCACACAATGTATACATCATGGCAGACAAACAAAAGAATGGAATCAAAGTTAACTTCA
AAATTAGACACAACATTGAAGATGGAAGCGTTCAACTAGCAGACCATTATCAACAAAATACTCCAATTGG
CGATGGCCCTGTCCTTTTACCAGACAACCATTACCTGTCCACACAATCTGCCCTTTCGAAAGATCCCAAC
GAAAAGAGAGATCACATGGTCCTTCTTGAGTTTGTAACAGCTGCTGGGATTACACATGGCATGGATGAAC
TATACAAAGGTTCTGAAAACTTGTACTTCCAATCTGGTGCTTGTAATGATTCTTCTGATCCATTGGTTGT
TGCTGCTTCTATTATTGGTATTTTGCATTTGATTTTGTGGATTTTGGATAGATTGGGATCCATGGCTTGT
AAAAATTGGTTTTCTTCTTTGTCTCATTTTGTTATACATTTGTAACTCGAGTGGCAGTGCTTTTAACTAA
GAATTATTAGTCTTTTCTGCTTATTTTTTCATCATAGTTTAGAACACTTTATATTAACGAATAGTTTATG
AATCTATTTAGGTTTAAAAATTGATACAGTTTTATAAGTTACTTTTTCAAAGACTCGTGCTGTCTATTGC
ATAATGCACTGGAAGGGGAAAAAAAAGGTGCACACGCGTGGCTTTTTCTTGAATTTGCAGTTTGAAAAAT
GCTGCCAATGAGACGACGGGGTCATCACGGCTCATCATGCGCCAAACAAATGTGTGCAATACACGCTCGG
ATGACTGCATGATGACCGCACTGACTGGGGACAGCAGATCCACCTAAGCCTGTGAGAGAAGCAGACACCC
GACAGATCAAGGCAGTTAACTAGTGCACTGCAGTACACGGTTTCCTTGAAATTTTTTTGATTCGGTAATC
TCCGAACAGAAGGAAGAACGAAGGAAGGAGCACAGACTTAGATTGGTATATATACGCATATGTAGTGTTG
AAGAAACATGAAATTGCCCAGTATTCTTAACCCAACTGCACAGAACAAAAACGTGCAGGAAACGAAGATA
AATCATGTCGAAAGCTACATATAAGGAACGTGCTGCTACTCATCCTAGTCCTGTTGCTGCCAAGCTATTT
AATATCATGCACGAAAAGCAAACAAACTTGTGTGCTTCATTGGATGTTCGTACCACCAAGGAATTACTGG
AGTTAGTTGAAGCATTAGGTCCCAAAATTTGTTTACTAAAAACACATGTGGATATCTTGACTGATTTTTC
CATGGAGGGCACAGTTAAGCCGCTAAAGGCATTATCCGCCAAGTACAATTTTTTACTCTTCGAGGACAGA
AAATTTGCTGACATTGGTAATACAGTCAAATTGCAGTACTCTGCGGGTGTATACAGAATAGCAGAATGGG
CAGACATTACGAATGCACACGGTGTGGTGGGCCCAGGTATTGTTAGCGGTTTGAAGCAGGCGGCAGAAGA
AGTAACAAAGGAACCTAGAGGCCTTTTGATGTTAGCAGAATTGTCATGCAAGGGCTCCCTATCTACTGGA
GAATATACTAAGGGTACTGTTGACATTGCGAAGAGCGACAAAGATTTTGTTATCGGCTTTATTGCTCAAA
GAGACATGGGTGGAAGAGATGAAGGTTACGATTGGTTGATTATGACACCCGGTGTGGGTTTAGATGACAA
GGGAGATGCATTGGGTCAACAGTATAGAACCGTGGATGATGTGGTTTCTACAGGATCTGACATTATTATT
GTTGGAAGAGGACTATTTGCAAAGGGAAGGGATGCTAAGGTAGAGGGTGAACGTTACAGAAAAGCAGGCT
GGGAAGCATATTTGAGAAGATGCGGCCAGCAAAACTAAAAAACTGTATTATAAGTAAATGCATGTATACT
AAACTCACAAATTAGAGCTTCAATTTAATTATATCAGTTATTACCCGAGTATCACGTGCTATAAAAATAA
TTATAATTTAAATTTTTTAATATAAATATATAAATTAAAAATAGAAAGTAAAAAAAGAAATTAAAGAAAA
AATAGTTTTTGTTTTCCGAAGATGTAAAAGACTCTAGGGGGATCGCCAACAAATACTACCTTTTATCTTG
CTCTTCCTGCTCTCAGGTATTAATGCCGAATTGTTTCATCTTGTCTGTGTAGAAGACCACACACGAAAAT
CCTGTGATTTTACATTTTACTTATCGTTAATCGAATGTATATCTATTTAATCTGCTTTTCTTGTCTAATA
AATATATATGTAAAGTACGCTTTTTGTTGAAATTTTTTAAACCTTTGTTTATTTTTTTTTCTTCATTCCG
TAACTCTTCTACCTTCTTTATTTACTTTCTAAAATCCAAATACAAAACATAAAAATAAATAAACACAGAG
TAAATTCCCAAATTATTCCATCATTAAAAGATACGAGGCGCGTGTAAGTTACAGGCAAGCGATCCCGAGC
GGCCGCGATTATCAAAAAGGATCTTCACCTAGATCCTTTTAAATTAAAAATGAAGTTTTAAATCAATCTA
AAGTATATATGAGTAAACTTGGTCTGACAGTTACCAATGCTTAATCAGTGAGGCACCTATCTCAGCGATC
TGTCTATTTCGTTCATCCATAGTTGCCTGACTCCCCGTCGTGTAGATAACTACGATACGGGAGGGCTTAC
CATCTGGCCCCAGTGCTGCAATGATACCGCGGGACCCACGCTCACCGGCTCCAGATTTATCAGCAATAAA
CCAGCCAGCCGGAAGGGCCGAGCGCAGAAGTGGTCCTGCAACTTTATCCGCCTCCATCCAGTCTATTAAT
TGTTGCCGGGAAGCTAGAGTAAGTAGTTCGCCAGTTAATAGTTTGCGCAACGTTGTTGCCATTGCTACAG
GCATCGTGGTGTCACGCTCGTCGTTTGGTATGGCTTCATTCAGCTCCGGTTCCCAACGATCAAGGCGAGT
TACATGATCCCCCATGTTGTGCAAAAAAGCGGTTAGCTCCTTCGGTCCTCCGATCGTTGTCAGAAGTAAG
TTGGCCGCAGTGTTATCACTCATGGTTATGGCAGCACTGCATAATTCTCTTACTGTCATGCCATCCGTAA
GATGCTTTTCTGTGACTGGTGAGTACTCAACCAAGTCATTCTGAGAATAGTGTATGCGGCGACCGAGTTG
CTCTTGCCCGGCGTCAATACGGGATAATACCGCGCCACATAGCAGAACTTTAAAAGTGCTCATCATTGGA
AAACGTTCTTCGGGGCGAAAACTCTCAAGGATCTTACCGCTGTTGAGATCCAGTTCGATGTAACCCACTC
GTGCACCCAACTGATCTTCAGCATCTTTTACTTTCACCAGCGTTTCTGGGTGAGCAAAAACAGGAAGGCA
AAATGCCGCAAAAAAGGGAATAAGGGCGACACGGAAATGTTGAATACTCATACTCTTCCTTTTTCAATAT
TATTGAAGCATTTATCAGGGTTATTGTCTCATGAGCGGATACATATTTGAATGTATTTAGAAAAATAAAC
AAATAGGGGTTCCGCGCACATTTCCCCGAAAAGTGCCACCTGTCATGACCAAAATCCCTTAACGTGAGTT
TTCGTTCCACTGAGCGTCAGACCCCGTAGAAAAGATCAAAGGATCTTCTTGAGATCCTTTTTTTCTGCGC
GTAATCTGCTGCTTGCAAACAAAAAAACCACCGCTACCAGCGGTGGTTTGTTTGCCGGATCAAGAGCTAC
CAACTCTTTTTCCGAAGGTAACTGGCTTCAGCAGAGCGCAGATACCAAATACTGTTCTTCTAGTGTAGCC
GTAGTTAGGCCACCACTTCAAGAACTCTGTAGCACCGCCTACATACCTCGCTCTGCTAATCCTGTTACCA
GTGGCTGCTGCCAGTGGCGATAAGTCGTGTCTTACCGGGTTGGACTCAAGACGATAGTTACCGGATAAGG
CGCAGCGGTCGGGCTGAACGGGGGGTTCGTGCACACAGCCCAGCTTGGAGCGAACGACCTACACCGAACT
GAGATACCTACAGCGTGAGCTATGAGAAAGCGCCACGCTTCCCGAAGGGAGAAAGGCGGACAGGTATCCG
GTAAGCGGCAGGGTCGGAACAGGAGAGCGCACGAGGGAGCTTCCAGGGGGAAACGCCTGGTATCTTTATA
GTCCTGTCGGGTTTCGCCACCTCTGACTTGAGCGTCGATTTTTGTGATGCTCGTCAGGGGGGCGGAGCCT
ATGGAAAAACGCCAGCAACGCGGCCTTTTTACGGTTCCTGGCCTTTTGCTGGCCTTTTGCTCACATGTTC
TTTCCTGCGTTATCCCCTGATTCTGTGGATAACCGTGCGGCCGC
